Addgene plasmid #179895: pJET-64-SFFV-T2A-BlaR-polyA-R11b
Purpose: Donor with homologous arms for Rab11b to knock in SFFV-T2A-Blasticidin resistance-PolyA cassette (for knock out)
Depositing lab: Patrick Caswell. Depositing organization: University of Manchester. Publication: On demand expression control of endogenous genes with DExCon, DExogron and LUXon reveals differential dynamics of Rab11 family members. Gemperle J, Harrison TS, Flett C, Adamson AD, Caswell PT. Elife. 2022 Jun 16;11. pii: 76651. doi: 10.7554/eLife.76651. PubMed 35708998.
Backbone
  Vector backbone: pJet1.2
  Backbone manufacturer: Thermo Scientific
  Backbone size w/o insert (bp): 3000
  Total vector size (bp): 4693
  Vector type: Mammalian Expression, Bacterial Expression, CRISPR ; Donor for homologous based knock in
  Selectable markers: Blasticidin
Growth in bacteria
  Bacterial resistance: Ampicillin, 100 μg/mL
  Growth temperature: 37°C
  Growth strain: DH5alpha
  Copy number: Low Copy
Gene/Insert
  Gene/Insert name: RAB11B, member RAS oncogene family (alt names: H-YPT3; NDAGSCW)
  Species: H. sapiens (human)
  Insert size (bp): 1210
  GenBank ID: NM_004218.3
  Entrez Gene: RAB11B (a.k.a. H-YPT3, NDAGSCW)
  Promoter: SFFV
  Cloning method: Gibson Cloning
  Sequencing primers: 5′ CGACTCACTATAGGGAGAGCG; 3′ AAGAACATCGATTTTCCATGGCAG
Terms and licenses: Academic/Nonprofit Terms; Industry Terms: Not Available to Industry
Depositor comments: Here donor for integration of SFFV-T2A-Blasticidin resistance-PolyA cassette (for knock out) to Rab11b locus This can be combined with knock in of DExCon module to be able to reversibly rescue Rab11b expression (from the second allele) on demand DExCon = Doxycycline-mediated endogenous gene Expression Control Please visit https://www.biorxiv.org/content/10.1101/2021.12.03.471086v1.full for bioRxiv preprint.
How to cite: pJET-64-SFFV-T2A-BlaR-polyA-R11b was a gift from Patrick Caswell (Addgene plasmid # 179895 ; http://n2t.net/addgene:179895 ; RRID:Addgene_179895)
