[The description below was written by a language model from this plasmid's Addgene catalogue record and pLannotate feature annotations shown in this document.]
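Description:
pJET-64-SFFV-T2A-BlaR-polyA-R11b is a homology-directed repair donor plasmid built by Gibson assembly in the pJET1.2 cloning backbone and intended for CRISPR-assisted knock-in at the human RAB11B locus. It is propagated in E. coli under ampicillin selection. The feature table shows the AmpR β-lactamase gene with its promoter and a ColE1/pUC-type origin; the annotation calls this origin high copy, although the catalogue lists the plasmid as low copy. Remnants of the pJET1.2 positive-selection system are also present: a fragment of the eco47IR lethal gene interrupted by the insert, the lac UV5 promoter and CAP site, and T7 promoters flanking the cloning site.

The payload runs across the origin of the circular sequence record. It consists of the spleen focus-forming virus (SFFV) LTR promoter, followed by the blasticidin S deaminase (BSD) coding sequence and a bovine growth hormone polyadenylation signal. The T2A self-cleaving peptide named in the construct and the RAB11B homology arms are not annotated in the feature table. They presumably occupy the unannotated stretches upstream of SFFV, between SFFV and BSD, and downstream of the poly(A) signal, but their exact lengths and positions are not stated.

Integration of the cassette places a strong promoter, a resistance marker and a transcription terminator into RAB11B, which disrupts the gene and lets edited mammalian cells be selected with blasticidin. The depositor notes that this knock-out allele can be combined with a DExCon (doxycycline-mediated endogenous gene expression control) module knocked into the second allele. Rab11b expression can then be rescued reversibly on demand.
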