Features (pLannotate 1.2.2; 13 found; start..end, strand, type, name):
     78..476     +  CDS            BSD: blasticidin S deaminase; Aspergillus terreus BSD; confers resistance to blasticidin
    514..738     +  polyA_signal   bGH poly(A) signal: bovine growth hormone polyadenylation signal
    873..1253    -  CDS            eco47IR (fragment): T2E7_ECOLX - Protein predicted: Swiss-Prot protein existence level 4. Recognizes the double-stranded sequence GGWCC and cleaves after G-1. From Escherichia coli.
   1306..1336    -  promoter       lac UV5 promoter: E. coli lac promoter with an "up" mutation
   1351..1372    -  protein_bind   CAP binding site: CAP binding activates transcription in the presence of cAMP. E. coli catabolite activator protein
   1397..1480    -  CDS            lacI (fragment): lac repressor; lacI; The lac repressor binds to the lac operator to inhibit transcription in E. coli. This inhibition can be relieved by adding lactose or isopropyl-β-D-thiogalactopyranoside (IPTG).
   1663..2251    -  rep_origin     ori: high-copy-number ColE1/pMB1/pBR322/pUC origin of replication
   2422..3282    -  CDS            AmpR: β-lactamase; bla; confers resistance to ampicillin, carbenicillin, and related antibiotics
   3283..3387    -  promoter       AmpR promoter: bla
   3779..3797    +  promoter       T7 promoter: promoter for bacteriophage T7 RNA polymerase
   3847..3865    +  promoter       T7 promoter: promoter for bacteriophage T7 RNA polymerase
   4188..4595    +  promoter       SFFV promoter: spleen focus-forming virus long terminal repeat (LTR) promoter
   4648..4669    +  misc_feature   MCS (fragment): multiple cloning site
>Addgene plasmid #179895 | pJET-64-SFFV-T2A-BlaR-polyA-R11b | addgene full sequence | sequence record 357187 | Addgene NGS Result
CTAGTGGCAGCGGAGAGGGCAGAGGAAGTCTTCTAACATGCGGTGACGTGGAGGAGAATCCCGGCCCTAG
GCTCGAGATGGCCAAGCCTTTGTCTCAAGAAGAATCCACCCTCATTGAAAGAGCAACGGCTACAATCAAC
AGCATCCCCATCTCTGAAGACTACAGCGTCGCCAGCGCAGCTCTCTCTAGCGACGGCCGCATCTTCACTG
GTGTCAATGTATATCATTTTACTGGGGGACCTTGTGCAGAACTCGTGGTGCTGGGCACTGCTGCTGCTGC
GGCAGCTGGCAACCTGACTTGTATCGTCGCGATCGGAAATGAGAACAGGGGCATCTTGAGCCCCTGCGGA
CGGTGCCGACAGGTGCTTCTCGATCTGCATCCTGGGATCAAAGCCATAGTGAAGGACAGTGATGGACAGC
CGACGGCAGTTGGGATTCGTGAATTGCTGCCCTCTGGTTATGTGTGGGAGGGCTAATCTAGAGGGCCCGT
TTAAACCCGCTGATCAGCCTCGACTGTGCCTTCTAGTTGCCAGCCATCTGTTGTTTGCCCCTCCCCCGTG
CCTTCCTTGACCCTGGAAGGTGCCACTCCCACTGTCCTTTCCTAATAAAATGAGGAAATTGCATCGCATT
GTCTGAGTAGGTGTCATTCTATTCTGGGGGGTGGGGTGGGGCAGGACAGCAAGGGGGAGGATTGGGAAGA
CAATAGCAGGCATGCTGGGGATGCGGTGGGCTCTATGGGTCGACGGAACCGGTGCTGGAAGTGGTACCCG
GGACGACGAGTACGACTACCTATTCAAAGGTGCGGCCGGTGGGGCACAGACGGGCGAAGTCGTGGCGGCG
AGGCGGCGGGCAGACGGGCCAAGGCCGCGCTATCTTTCTAGAAGATCTCCTACAATATTCTCAGCTGCCA
TGGAAAATCGATGTTCTTCTTTTATTCTCTCAAGATTTTCAGGCTGTATATTAAAACTTATATTAAGAAC
TATGCTAACCACCTCATCAGGAACCGTTGTAGGTGGCGTGGGTTTTCTTGGCAATCGACTCTCATGAAAA
CTACGAGCTAAATATTCAATATGTTCCTCTTGACCAACTTTATTCTGCATTTTTTTTGAACGAGGTTTAG
AGCAAGCTTCAGGAAACTGAGACAGGAATTTTATTAAAAATTTAAATTTTGAAGAAAGTTCAGGGTTAAT
AGCATCCATTTTTTGCTTTGCAAGTTCCTCAGCATTCTTAACAAAAGACGTCTCTTTTGACATGTTTAAA
GTTTAAACCTCCTGTGTGAAATTATTATCCGCTCATAATTCCACACATTATACGAGCCGGAAGCATAAAG
TGTAAAGCCTGGGGTGCCTAATGAGTGAGCTAACTCACATTAATTGCGTTGCGCTCACTGCCAATTGCTT
TCCAGTCGGGAAACCTGTCGTGCCAGCTGCATTAATGAATCGGCCAACGCGCGGGGAGAGGCGGTTTGCG
TATTGGGCGCTCTTCCGCTTCCTCGCTCACTGACTCGCTGCGCTCGGTCGTTCGGCTGCGGCGAGCGGTA
TCAGCTCACTCAAAGGCGGTAATACGGTTATCCACAGAATCAGGGGATAACGCAGGAAAGAACATGTGAG
CAAAAGGCCAGCAAAAGGCCAGGAACCGTAAAAAGGCCGCGTTGCTGGCGTTTTTCCATAGGCTCCGCCC
CCCTGACGAGCATCACAAAAATCGACGCTCAAGTCAGAGGTGGCGAAACCCGACAGGACTATAAAGATAC
CAGGCGTTTCCCCCTGGAAGCTCCCTCGTGCGCTCTCCTGTTCCGACCCTGCCGCTTACCGGATACCTGT
CCGCCTTTCTCCCTTCGGGAAGCGTGGCGCTTTCTCATAGCTCACGCTGTAGGTATCTCAGTTCGGTGTA
GGTCGTTCGCTCCAAGCTGGGCTGTGTGCACGAACCCCCCGTTCAGCCCGACCGCTGCGCCTTATCCGGT
AACTATCGTCTTGAGTCCAACCCGGTAAGACACGACTTATCGCCACTGGCAGCAGCCACTGGTAACAGGA
TTAGCAGAGCGAGGTATGTAGGCGGTGCTACAGAGTTCTTGAAGTGGTGGCCTAACTACGGCTACACTAG
AAGAACAGTATTTGGTATCTGCGCTCTGCTGAAGCCAGTTACCTTCGGAAAAAGAGTTGGTAGCTCTTGA
TCCGGCAAACAAACCACCGCTGGTAGCGGTGGTTTTTTTGTTTGCAAGCAGCAGATTACGCGCAGAAAAA
AAGGATCTCAAGAAGATCCTTTGATCTTTTCTACGGGGTCTGACGCTCAGTGGAACGAAAACTCACGTTA
AGGGATTTTGGTCATGAGATTATCAAAAAGGATCTTCACCTAGATCCTTTTAAATTAAAAATGAAGTTTT
AAATCAATCTAAAGTATATATGAGTAAACTTGGTCTGACAGTTACCAATGCTTAATCAGTGAGGCACCTA
TCTCAGCGATCTGTCTATTTCGTTCATCCATAGTTGCCTGACTCCCCGTCGTGTAGATAACTACGATACG
GGAGGGCTTACCATCTGGCCCCAGTGCTGCAATGATACCGCGAGACCCACGCTCACCGGCTCCAGATTTA
TCAGCAATAAACCAGCCAGCCGGAAGGGCCGAGCGCAGAAGTGGTCCTGCAACTTTATCCGCCTCCATCC
AGTCTATTAATTGTTGCCGGGAAGCTAGAGTAAGTAGTTCGCCAGTTAATAGTTTGCGCAACGTTGTTGC
CATTGCTACAGGCATCGTGGTGTCACGCTCGTCGTTTGGTATGGCTTCATTCAGCTCCGGTTCCCAACGA
TCAAGGCGAGTTACATGATCCCCCATGTTGTGCAAAAAAGCGGTTAGCTCCTTCGGTCCTCCGATCGTTG
TCAGAAGTAAGTTGGCCGCAGTGTTATCACTCATGGTTATGGCAGCACTGCATAATTCTCTTACTGTCAT
GCCATCCGTAAGATGCTTTTCTGTGACTGGTGAGTACTCAACCAAGTCATTCTGAGAATAGTGTATGCGG
CGACCGAGTTGCTCTTGCCCGGCGTCAATACGGGATAATACCGCGCCACATAGCAGAACTTTAAAAGTGC
TCATCATTGGAAAACGTTCTTCGGGGCGAAAACTCTCAAGGATCTTACCGCTGTTGAGATCCAGTTCGAT
GTAACCCACTCGTGCACCCAACTGATCTTCAGCATCTTTTACTTTCACCAGCGTTTCTGGGTGAGCAAAA
ACAGGAAGGCAAAATGCCGCAAAAAAGGGAATAAGGGCGACACGGAAATGTTGAATACTCATACTCTTCC
TTTTTCAATATTATTGAAGCATTTATCAGGGTTATTGTCTCATGAGCGGATACATATTTGAATGTATTTA
GAAAAATAAACAAATAGGGGTTCCGCGCACATTTCCCCGAAAAGTGCCACCTGACGTCTAAGAAACCATT
ATTATCATGACATTAACCTATAAAAATAGGCGTATCACGAGGCCGCCCCTGCAGCCGAATTATATTATTT
TTGCCAAATAATTTTTAACAAAAGCTCTGAAGTCTTCTTCATTTAAATTCTTAGATGATACTTCATCTGG
AAAATTGTCCCAATTAGTAGCATCACGCTGTGAGTAAGTTCTAAACCATTTTTTTATTGTTGTATTATCT
CTAATCTTACTACTCGATGAGTTTTCGGTATTATCTCTATTTTTAACTTGGAGCAGGTTCCATTCATTGT
TTTTTTCATCATAGTGAATAAAATCAACTGCTTTAACACTTGTGCCTGAACACCATATCCATCCGGCGTA
ATACGACTCACTATAGGGAGAGCGGCCGCCAGATCTTCCGGATGGCTCGAGTTTTTCAGCAAGATATAAT
ACGACTCACTATAGGGCAGTCTTCCGCCCCGCCCTCTTGAGCTCGCCCCTGATAGGCTGGCGCGTCCGTC
ACTTCAAAAAGGTCCGCATTCCTTCCGCCTTTCTCCAGGACACCGAGGGCGAGGAGGGTGGTACCAAGCG
GCGCCCACCCTCAGAGCACTACTTCCATCTCTGATTGGCTTCGCTGGGTGCCCGTCGCTACTCCACTCGC
CGCTGATAGGCCATTCAACCGCCGCTCTGCGCGGCGCCGGCTCCGCCCCCGTCGGGTGTTTGTGGTGGGG
CTGCGGAGTCGCCGATCCCGCCGGAAGCGCCAGGACAATGGGATCGGGTGGGACTAGGTAACGCCATTTT
GCAAGGCATGGAAAAATACCAAACCAAGAATAGAGAAGTTCAGATCAAGGGCGGGTACATGAAAATAGCT
AACGTTGGGCCAAACAGGATATCTGCGGTGAGCAGTTTCGGCCCCGGCCCGGGGCCAAGAACAGATGGTC
ACCGCAGTTTCGGCCCCGGCCCGAGGCCAAGAACAGATGGTCCCCAGATATGGCCCAACCCTCAGCAGTT
TCTTAAGACCCATCAGATGTTTCCAGGCTCCCCCAAGGACCTGAAATGACCCTGCGCCTTATTTGAATTA
ACCAATCAGCCTGCTTCTCGCTTCTGTTCGCGCGCTTCTGCTTCCCGAGCTCTATAAAAGAGCTCACAAC
CCCTCACTCGGCGCGCCAGTCCTCCGACAGACTGAGTCGCCCGGGGGGGATCTGGAGCTCTCGAGAATTC
TCACGCGTCTGCAGGATATCAAGCTTGCGGTACCGCGGGCCCGGGATCCATGGTGAGCA
